>Addgene plasmid #156881 | pD649-HAsp-IGSF1-Fc(DAPA)-AviTag-6xHis | depositor full sequence | sequence record 302871 | Full Sequence
TTTCAATATTATTGAAGCATTTATCAGGGTTATTGTCTCATGAGCGGATACATATTTGAATGTATTTAGA
AAAATAAACAAATAGGGGTCAGTGTTACAACCAATTAACCAATTCTGAACATTATCGCGAGCCCATTTAT
ACCTGAATATGGCTCATAACACCCCTTGCTCATGACCAAAATCCCTTAACGTGAGTTACGCGCGCGTCGT
TCCACTGAGCGTCAGACCCCGTAGAAAAGATCAAAGGATCTTCTTGAGATCCTTTTTTTCTGCGCGTAAT
CTGCTGCTTGCAAACAAAAAAACCACCGCTACCAGCGGTGGTTTGTTTGCCGGATCAAGAGCTACCAACT
CTTTTTCCGAAGGTAACTGGCTTCAGCAGAGCGCAGATACCAAATACTGTTCTTCTAGTGTAGCCGTAGT
TAGCCCACCACTTCAAGAACTCTGTAGCACCGCCTACATACCTCGCTCTGCTAATCCTGTTACCAGTGGC
TGCTGCCAGTGGCGATAAGTCGTGTCTTACCGGGTTGGACTCAAGACGATAGTTACCGGATAAGGCGCAG
CGGTCGGGCTGAACGGGGGGTTCGTGCACACAGCCCAGCTTGGAGCGAACGACCTACACCGAACTGAGAT
ACCTACAGCGTGAGCTATGAGAAAGCGCCACGCTTCCCGAAGGGAGAAAGGCGGACAGGTATCCGGTAAG
CGGCAGGGTCGGAACAGGAGAGCGCACGAGGGAGCTTCCAGGGGGAAACGCCTGGTATCTTTATAGTCCT
GTCGGGTTTCGCCACCTCTGACTTGAGCGTCGATTTTTGTGATGCTCGTCAGGGGGGCGGAGCCTATGGA
AAAACGCCAGCAACGCGGCCTTTTTACGGTTCCTGGCCTTTTGCTGGCCTTTTGCTCACATGTTCTTTCC
TGCGTTATCCCCTGATTCTGTGGATAACCGTATTACCGCCTTTGAGTGAGCTGATACCGCTCGCCGCAGC
CGAACGACCGAGCGCAGCGAGTCAGTGAGCGAGGAAGCGGAAGGCGAGAGTAGGGAACTGCCAGGCATCA
AACTAAGCAGAAGGCCCCTGACGGATGGCCTTTTTGCGTTTCTACAAACTCTTTCTGTGTTGTAAAACGA
CGGCCAGTCTTAAGCTCGGGCCCCCTGGGCGGTTCTGATAACGAGTAATCGTTAATCCGCAAATAACGTA
AAAACCCGCTTCGGCGGGTTTTTTTATGGGGGGAGTTTAGGGAAAGAGCATTTGTCAGAATATTTAAGGG
CGCCTGTCACTTTGCTTGATATATGAGAATTATTTAACCTTATAAATGAGAAAAAAGCAACGCACTTTAA
ATAAGATACGTTGCTTTTTCGATTGATGAACACCTATAATTAAACTATTCATCTATTATTTATGATTTTT
TGTATATACAATATTTCTAGTTTGTTAAAGAGAATTAAGAAAATAAATCTCGAAAATAATAAAGGGAAAA
TCAGTTTTTGATATCAAAATTATACATGTCAACGATAATACAAAATATAATACAAACTATAAGATGTTAT
CAGTATTTATTATCATTTAGAATAAATTTTGTGTCGCCCTTAATTGTGAGCGGATAACAATTACGAGCTT
CATGCACAGTGGCGTTGACTCAATATTGGCCATTAGCCATATTATTCATTGGTTATATAGCATAAATCAA
TATTGGCTATTGGCCATTGCATACGTTGTATCTATATCATAATATGTACATTTATATTGGCTCATGTCCA
ATATGACCGCCATGTTGGCATTGATTATTGACTAGTTATTAATAGTAATCAATTACGGGGTCATTAGTTC
ATAGCCCATATATGGAGTTCCGCGTTACATAACTTACGGTAAATGGCCCGCCTGGCTGACCGCCCAACGA
CCCCCGCCCATTGACGTCAATAATGACGTATGTTCCCATAGTAACGCCAATAGGGACTTTCCATTGACGT
CAATGGGTGGAGTATTTACGGTAAACTGCCCACTTGGCAGTACATCAAGTGTATCATATGCCAAGTACGC
CCCCTATTGACGTCAATGACGGTAAATGGCCCGCCTGGCATTATGCCCAGTACATGACCTTATGGGACTT
TCCTACTTGGCAGTACATCTACGTATTAGTCATCGCTATTACCATGGTGATGCGGTTTTGGCAGTACATC
AATGGGCGTGGATAGCGGTTTGACTCACGGGGATTTCCAAGTCTCCACCCCATTGACGTCAATGGGAGTT
TGTTTTGGCACCAAAATCAACGGGACTTTCCAAAATGTCGTAACAACTCCGCCCCATTGACGCAAATGGG
CGGTAGGCGTGTACGGTGGGAGGTCTATATAAGCAGAGCTCGTTTAGTGAACCGTCAGATCGCCTGGAGA
CGCCATCCACGCTGTTTTGACCTCCATAGAAGACACCGGGACCGATCCAGCCTCCGCGGCCGGGAACGGT
GCATTGGAACGCGGATTCCCCGTGCCAAGAGTGACGTAAGTACCGCCTATAGAGTCTATAGGCCCACCCC
CTTGGCTTCGTTAGAACGCGGCTACAATTAATACATAACCTTATGTATCATACACATACGATTTAGGTGA
CACTATAGAATAACATCCACTTTGCCTTTCTCTCCACAGGTGTCCACTCCCAGGTCCAACTGCACCTCGG
TTCTATCGAAAACGCGCCTGCTAGCGCCACCATGAAGACCATCATTGCCCTGAGCTACATCTTCTGCCTG
GTGTTCGCTGCGGCCGCCATGACCTCTATTGTGATGGACCCTCAGCCTGAGCTGTGGATCGAGAGCAATT
ACCCTCAGGCTCCCTGGGAGAACATCACCCTGTGGTGTAGAAGCCCCAGCCGGATCAGCAGCAAGTTCCT
GCTGCTGAAGGACAAGACCCAGATGACCTGGATCAGACCCAGCCACAAGACCTTCCAGGTGTCCTTTCTG
ATCGGCGCCCTGACAGAGAGCAATGCCGGCCTGTACAGATGCTGCTACTGGAAAGAGACAGGCTGGTCCA
AGCCTAGCAAGGTGCTGGAACTGGAAGCTCCTGGACAGCTGCCCAAGCCTATCTTCTGGATTCAAGCCGA
GACACCCGCTCTGCCCGGCTGCAATGTGAATATCCTGTGTCACGGCTGGCTGCAGGACCTGGTGTTCATG
CTGTTCAAAGAGGGCTACGCCGAGCCTGTGGATTACCAGGTGCCAACAGGCACCATGGCCATCTTCAGCA
TCGACAATCTGACCCCTGAGGACGAGGGCGTGTACATCTGTAGAACCCACATCCAGATGCTCCCCACACT
TTGGAGCGAGCCCAGCAATCCTCTGAAACTGGTGGTGGCCGGACTGTACCCCAAGCCAACACTTACAGCC
CATCCTGGACCTATCATGGCCCCTGGCGAGAGCCTGAATCTGAGATGCCAGGGACCTATCTACGGCATGA
CATTCGCCCTGATGAGAGTCGAGGACCTGGAAAAGAGCTTCTACCACAAGAAAACCATCAAGAACGAGGC
CAACTTCTTCTTTCAATCCCTGAAAATCCAGGACACCGGCCACTACCTGTGCTTCTACTACGATGCCAGC
TACAGAGGCAGCCTGCTGAGCGACGTGCTGAAAATCTGGGTCACCGACACATTCCCCAAGACCTGGCTGC
TGGCTAGACCTTCTGCTGTGGTGCAGATGGGCCAGAACGTGTCCCTGAGATGTAGAGGCCCTGTGGATGG
TGTCGGACTGGCCCTGTATAAGAAAGGCGAGGACAAGCCCCTGCAGTTCCTGGATGCCACCTCCATCGAC
GACAATACCAGCTTCTTCCTGAACAACGTGACCTACAGCGACACCGGCATCTACAGCTGTCACTACCTGC
TGACATGGAAAACCAGCATCAGAATGCCTAGCCACAACACCGTGGAACTGATGGTGGTGGACAAGCCTCC
TAAGCCTTCTCTGAGCGCCTGGCCTAGCACAGTGTTCAAGCTGGGCAAAGCCATCACTCTGCAGTGTAGA
GTGTCTCACCCCGTGCTGGAATTCAGCCTGGAATGGGAAGAGAGGGAAACCTTCCAGAAATTCAGCGTGA
ACGGCGACTTCATCATCAGCAACGTGGACGGCAAAGGCACCGGCACCTACTCATGCTCCTACAGAGTGGA
AACACACCCCAACATCTGGTCCCACAGAAGCGAGCCTCTGAAGCTGATGGGACCTGCCGGCTACCTGACC
TGGAACTATGTGCTGAATGGCGCGCCGGGCGGCGACAAGACCCACACCTGCCCCCCCTGCCCAGCTCCAG
AACTGCTGGGAGGGCCTTCCGTGTTCCTGTTCCCCCCCAAGCCCAAGGACACCCTGATGATCAGCAGGAC
CCCCGAGGTGACCTGCGTGGTGGTGGCCGTGTCCCACGAGGACCCAGAGGTGAAGTTCAACTGGTACGTG
GACGGCGTGGAGGTGCACAACGCCAAGACCAAGCCCAGAGAGGAGCAGTACAACAGCACCTACAGGGTGG
TGTCCGTGCTGACCGTGCTGCACCAGGACTGGCTGAACGGCAAAGAATACAAGTGCAAAGTCTCCAACAA
GGCCCTGGCTGCCCCAATCGAAAAGACAATCAGCAAGGCCAAGGGCCAGCCACGGGAGCCCCAGGTGTAC
ACCCTGCCCCCCAGCCGGGAGGAGATGACCAAGAACCAGGTGTCCCTGACCTGTCTGGTGAAGGGCTTCT
ACCCCAGCGATATCGCCGTGGAGTGGGAGAGCAACGGCCAGCCCGAGAACAACTACAAGACCACCCCCCC
AGTGCTGGACAGCGACGGCAGCTTCTTCCTGTACAGCAAGCTGACCGTGGACAAGTCCAGGTGGCAGCAG
GGCAACGTGTTCAGCTGCAGCGTGATGCACGAGGCCCTGCACAACCACTACACCCAGAAGTCCCTGAGCC
TGAGCCCCGGCGGCAGCGGTCTTAATGATATTTTCGAGGCTCAGAAGATTGAGTGGCATGAACACCACCA
CCATCACCACTAAGGCCGGCCTGTAGTCACTGGCACAACGCGTTACCCGGTAAGCCAATCGGGTATACAC
GGTCGTCATACTGCAGACAGGGTTCTTCTACTTTGCAAGATAGTCTTGAGTAGTAAAATAAATAGATAGA
GAAAATCAGCCTCGACTGTGCCTTCTAGTTGCCAGCCATCTGTTGTTTGCCCCTCCCCCGTGCCTTCCTT
GACCCTGGAAGGTGCCACTCCCACTGTCCTTTCCTAATAAAATGAGGAAATTGCATCACAACACTCAACC
CTATCTCGGTCTATTCTTTTGATTTATAAGGGATTTTGCCGATTTCGGCCTATTGGTTAAAAAATGAGCT
GATTTAACAAAAATTTAACGCGAATTAATTCTGTGGAATGTGTGTCAGTTAGGGTGTGGAAAGTCCCCAG
GCTCCCCAGCAGGCAGAAGTATGCAAAGCATGCATCTCAATTAGTCAGCAACCAGGTGTGGAAAGTCCCC
AGGCTCCCCAGCAGGCAGAAGTATGCAAAGCATGCATCTCAATTAGTCAGCAACCATAGTCCCGCCCCTA
ACTCCGCCCATCCCGCCCCTAACTCCGCCCAGTTCCGCCCATTCTCCGCCCCATGGCTGACTAATTTTTT
TTATTTATGCAGAGGCCGAGGCCGCCTCTGCCTCTGAGCTATTCCAGAAGTAGTGAGGAGGCTTTTTTGG
AGGCCTAGGCTTTTGCAAAAAGCTCCCGGGAGCTTGTATATCCATTTTCGGATCTGATCAGCACGTGTTG
ACAATTAATCATCGGCATAGTATATCGGCATAGTATAATACGACAAGGTGAGGAACTAAACCATGACCGA
GTACAAGCCCACGGTGCGCCTCGCCACCCGCGACGACGTCCCCAGGGCCGTACGCACCCTCGCCGCCGCG
TTCGCCGACTACCCCGCCACGCGCCACACCGTCGATCCGGACCGCCACATCGAGCGGGTCACCGAGCTGC
AAGAACTCTTCCTCACGCGCGTCGGGCTCGACATCGGCAAGGTGTGGGTCGCGGACGACGGCGCCGCGGT
GGCGGTCTGGACCACGCCGGAGAGCGTCGAAGCGGGGGCGGTGTTCGCCGAGATCGGCCCGCGCATGGCC
GAGTTGAGCGGTTCCCGGCTGGCCGCGCAGCAACAGATGGAAGGCCTCCTGGCGCCGCACCGGCCCAAGG
AGCCCGCGTGGTTCCTGGCCACCGTCGGCGTCTCGCCCGACCACCAGGGCAAGGGTCTGGGCAGCGCCGT
CGTGCTCCCCGGAGTGGAGGCGGCCGAGCGCGCCGGGGTGCCCGCCTTCCTGGAGACATCCGCGCCCCGC
AACCTCCCCTTCTACGAGCGGCTCGGCTTCACCGTCACCGCCGACGTCGAGGTGCCCGAAGGACCGCGCA
CCTGGTGCATGACCCGCAAGCCCGGTGCCTGACACGTGCTACGAGATTTCGATTCCACCGCCGCCTTCTA
TGAAAGGTTGGGCTTCGGAATCGTTTTCCGGGACGCCGGCTGGATGATCCTCCAGCGCGGGGATCTCATG
CTGGAGTTCTTCGCCCACCCCAACTTGTTTATTGCAGCTTATAATGGTTACAAATAAAGCAATAGCATCA
CAAATTTCACAAATAAAGCATTTTTTTCACTGCATTCTAGTTGTGGTTTGTCCAAACTCATCAATGTATC
TTATCATGTCTGTATACCGTCGACCTCTAGCTAGAGCTTGGCGTAATCATGGTCATTACCAATGCTTAAT
CAGTGAGGCACCTATCTCAGCGATCTGTCTATTTCGTTCATCCATAGTTGCCTGACTCCCCGTCGTGTAG
ATAACTACGATACGGGAGGGCTTACCATCTGGCCCCAGCGCTGCGATGATACCGCGAGAACCACGCTCAC
CGGCTCCGGATTTATCAGCAATAAACCAGCCAGCCGGAAGGGCCGAGCGCAGAAGTGGTCCTGCAACTTT
ATCCGCCTCCATCCAGTCTATTAATTGTTGCCGGGAAGCTAGAGTAAGTAGTTCGCCAGTTAATAGTTTG
CGCAACGTTGTTGCCATCGCTACAGGCATCGTGGTGTCACGCTCGTCGTTTGGTATGGCTTCATTCAGCT
CCGGTTCCCAACGATCAAGGCGAGTTACATGATCCCCCATGTTGTGCAAAAAAGCGGTTAGCTCCTTCGG
TCCTCCGATCGTTGTCAGAAGTAAGTTGGCCGCAGTGTTATCACTCATGGTTATGGCAGCACTGCATAAT
TCTCTTACTGTCATGCCATCCGTAAGATGCTTTTCTGTGACTGGTGAGTACTCAACCAAGTCATTCTGAG
AATAGTGTATGCGGCGACCGAGTTGCTCTTGCCCGGCGTCAATACGGGATAATACCGCGCCACATAGCAG
AACTTTAAAAGTGCTCATCATTGGAAAACGTTCTTCGGGGCGAAAACTCTCAAGGATCTTACCGCTGTTG
AGATCCAGTTCGATGTAACCCACTCGTGCACCCAACTGATCTTCAGCATCTTTTACTTTCACCAGCGTTT
CTGGGTGAGCAAAAACAGGAAGGCAAAATGCCGCAAAAAAGGGAATAAGGGCGACACGGAAATGTTGAAT
ACTCATATTCTTCCTT
Features (pLannotate 1.2.2; 21 found; start..end, strand, type, name):
    119..143     -  CDS            KanR (fragment): aminoglycoside phosphotransferase; aph(3')-Ia; confers resistance to kanamycin
    254..842     +  rep_origin     ori: high-copy-number ColE1/pMB1/pBR322/pUC origin of replication
   1067..1084    +  terminator     rrnB T2 terminator (fragment): transcription terminator T2 from the E. coli rrnB gene
   1109..1128    -  CDS            lacZα (fragment): LacZα fragment of β-galactosidase; lacZ fragment
   1584..1600    +  protein_bind   lac operator: The lac repressor binds to the lac operator to inhibit transcription in E. coli. This inhibition can be relieved by adding lactose or isopropyl-β-D-thiogalactopyranoside (IPTG). lac repressor encoded by lacI
   1843..2146    +  enhancer       CMV enhancer: human cytomegalovirus immediate early enhancer
   2147..2350    +  promoter       CMV promoter: human cytomegalovirus (CMV) immediate early promoter
   2486..2529    +  intron         CMV intron (fragment): modified intron A from human cytomegalovirus
   2581..2599    +  promoter       SP6 promoter: promoter for bacteriophage SP6 RNA polymerase
   2603..2640    +  CDS            IgH signal sequence (fragment): signal sequence from the mouse immunoglobulin heavy chain variable region
   2686..4224    +  CDS            IGSF1 (fragment): IGSF1_HUMAN - Also known as IGDC1, KIAA0364, PGSF2. Experimental evidence at protein level: Swiss-Prot protein existence level 1. Seems to be a coreceptor in inhibin signaling, but seems not to be a high-affinity inhibin receptor. Antagonizes activin A signaling in the presence or absence of inhibin B (By similarity). Necessary to mediate a specific antagonistic effect of inhibin B on activin- stimulated transcription. From Homo sapiens (Human).
   4234..4911    +  CDS            IGHG1 (fragment): IGHG1_HUMAN - Experimental evidence at protein level: Swiss-Prot protein existence level 1. Constant region of immunoglobulin heavy chains. Immunoglobulins, also known as antibodies, are membrane-bound or secreted glycoproteins produced by B lymphocytes. In the recognition phase of humoral immunity, the membrane-bound immunoglobulins serve as receptors which, upon binding of a specific antigen, trigger the clonal expansion and differentiation of B lymphocytes into immunoglobulins- secreting plasma cells. Secreted immunoglobulins mediate the effector phase of humoral immunity, which results in
   5126..5237    +  polyA_signal   bGH poly(A) signal: bovine growth hormone polyadenylation signal
   5238..5346    +  rep_origin     f1 ori (fragment): f1 bacteriophage origin of replication; arrow indicates direction of (+) strand synthesis
   5360..5689    +  promoter       SV40 promoter: SV40 enhancer and early promoter
   5737..5784    +  promoter       EM7 promoter: synthetic bacterial promoter&nbsp
   5803..6402    +  CDS            PuroR (fragment): puromycin N-acetyltransferase; pac from Streptomyces; confers resistance to puromycin
   6412..6537    +  CDS            ble (fragment): BLE_KLEPN - Experimental evidence at protein level: Swiss-Prot protein existence level 1. Binding protein with a strong affinity to the bleomycin family of antibiotics. Binds to CL990; an antimitotic-antibiotic compound. From Klebsiella pneumoniae.
   6532..6653    +  polyA_signal   SV40 poly(A) signal: SV40 polyadenylation signal
   6706..7566    -  CDS            AmpR: β-lactamase; bla; confers resistance to ampicillin, carbenicillin, and related antibiotics
   7569..89      -  promoter       AmpR promoter (fragment) (across the origin): bla
