[The description below was written by a language model from this plasmid's Addgene catalogue record and pLannotate feature annotations shown in this document.]
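Description:
pD649-HAsp-IGSF1-Fc(DAPA)-AviTag-6xHis is a mammalian expression plasmid built on the pD649 backbone for producing a secreted, Fc-fused form of the extracellular domain of human IGSF1, an immunoglobulin superfamily cell-surface protein. It is maintained in E. coli as a high-copy plasmid through a ColE1/pUC-type origin and selected with ampicillin via a complete β-lactamase gene. The annotation also finds an SV40 early promoter/EM7 promoter cassette driving a puromycin N-acetyltransferase coding sequence followed by an SV40 polyadenylation signal, which could in principle allow puromycin selection in mammalian cells, although the catalogue entry does not mention this use. Short fragments of KanR, lacZα, ble and the f1 origin appear to be backbone remnants rather than functional parts.

The expression unit consists of the CMV enhancer and immediate-early promoter, a fragment of CMV intron A, and an SP6 promoter, which also serves as a sequencing primer site. It is followed by an N-terminal secretion leader; the name indicates an HA signal peptide, whereas the automated annotation matched this region partially to an IgH signal sequence. The IGSF1 ectodomain, cloned between retained NotI and AscI sites, is fused in frame to a human IgG1 Fc carrying the D265A and P329A (DAPA) substitutions, which are generally used to reduce Fc effector binding. According to the catalogue, an AviTag for site-specific biotinylation and a 6xHis tag for metal-affinity purification follow, though neither is annotated in the table. A bGH polyadenylation signal terminates the transcript. The construct belongs to a collection used to map protein–protein interactions among human IgSF cell-surface proteins. The depositor notes that some plasmids in the set may carry an IS4-like transposase upstream of the CMV promoter; none is annotated here.
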