Addgene plasmid #156881: pD649-HAsp-IGSF1-Fc(DAPA)-AviTag-6xHis
Purpose: Mammalian expression of cell-surface protein extracellular domain fused to Fc(DAPA)-Avi-6xHis. Protein is secreted from cells.
Depositing lab: Chris Garcia. Depositing organization: Stanford University. Publication: A Human IgSF Cell-Surface Interactome Reveals a Complex Network of Protein-Protein Interactions. Wojtowicz WM, Vielmetter J, Fernandes RA, Siepe DH, Eastman CL, Chisholm GB, Cox S, Klock H, Anderson PW, Rue SM, Miller JJ, Glaser SM, Bragstad ML, Vance J, Lam AW, Lesley SA, Zinn K, Garcia KC. Cell. 2020 Aug 20;182(4):1027-1043.e17. doi: 10.1016/j.cell.2020.07.025. PubMed 32822567.
Backbone
  Vector backbone: pD649
  Backbone size w/o insert (bp): 6106
  Vector type: Mammalian Expression
Growth in bacteria
  Bacterial resistance: Ampicillin, 100 μg/mL
  Growth temperature: 37°C
  Growth strain: DH5alpha
  Copy number: High Copy
Gene/Insert
  Gene/Insert name: IGSF1
  Species: H. sapiens (human)
  Insert size (bp): 1470
  Mutation: Fc region of human IgG contains D265A and P329A mutations (DAPA)
  Entrez Gene: IGSF1 (a.k.a. RP11-689E9.1, IGCD1, IGDC1, INHBP, PGSF2, p120)
  Promoter: CMV/SP6
  Tag / fusion protein: Fc(DAPA)-AviTag-6xHis (C terminal on backbone)
  Cloning method: Restriction Enzyme; 5′ cloning site GCGGCCGC (not destroyed); 3′ cloning site GGCGCGCC (not destroyed)
  Sequencing primers: 5′ ATTTAGGTGACACTATAG; 3′ CACGTACCAGTTGAACTTCACC
Resource information
  A portion of this plasmid was derived from a plasmid made by: synthesis by ThermoFisher
Terms and licenses: Academic/Nonprofit Terms; Industry Terms: Not Available to Industry
Depositor comments: Some plasmids in this collection may have an IS4-like element ISVsa5 family transposase upstream of the CMV promoter.
How to cite: pD649-HAsp-IGSF1-Fc(DAPA)-AviTag-6xHis was a gift from Chris Garcia (Addgene plasmid # 156881 ; http://n2t.net/addgene:156881 ; RRID:Addgene_156881)
