>Addgene plasmid #156881 | pD649-HAsp-IGSF1-Fc(DAPA)-AviTag-6xHis | depositor partial sequence | sequence record 302872 | insert (extracellular domain)
ATGACCTCTATTGTGATGGACCCTCAGCCTGAGCTGTGGATCGAGAGCAATTACCCTCAGGCTCCCTGGG
AGAACATCACCCTGTGGTGTAGAAGCCCCAGCCGGATCAGCAGCAAGTTCCTGCTGCTGAAGGACAAGAC
CCAGATGACCTGGATCAGACCCAGCCACAAGACCTTCCAGGTGTCCTTTCTGATCGGCGCCCTGACAGAG
AGCAATGCCGGCCTGTACAGATGCTGCTACTGGAAAGAGACAGGCTGGTCCAAGCCTAGCAAGGTGCTGG
AACTGGAAGCTCCTGGACAGCTGCCCAAGCCTATCTTCTGGATTCAAGCCGAGACACCCGCTCTGCCCGG
CTGCAATGTGAATATCCTGTGTCACGGCTGGCTGCAGGACCTGGTGTTCATGCTGTTCAAAGAGGGCTAC
GCCGAGCCTGTGGATTACCAGGTGCCAACAGGCACCATGGCCATCTTCAGCATCGACAATCTGACCCCTG
AGGACGAGGGCGTGTACATCTGTAGAACCCACATCCAGATGCTCCCCACACTTTGGAGCGAGCCCAGCAA
TCCTCTGAAACTGGTGGTGGCCGGACTGTACCCCAAGCCAACACTTACAGCCCATCCTGGACCTATCATG
GCCCCTGGCGAGAGCCTGAATCTGAGATGCCAGGGACCTATCTACGGCATGACATTCGCCCTGATGAGAG
TCGAGGACCTGGAAAAGAGCTTCTACCACAAGAAAACCATCAAGAACGAGGCCAACTTCTTCTTTCAATC
CCTGAAAATCCAGGACACCGGCCACTACCTGTGCTTCTACTACGATGCCAGCTACAGAGGCAGCCTGCTG
AGCGACGTGCTGAAAATCTGGGTCACCGACACATTCCCCAAGACCTGGCTGCTGGCTAGACCTTCTGCTG
TGGTGCAGATGGGCCAGAACGTGTCCCTGAGATGTAGAGGCCCTGTGGATGGTGTCGGACTGGCCCTGTA
TAAGAAAGGCGAGGACAAGCCCCTGCAGTTCCTGGATGCCACCTCCATCGACGACAATACCAGCTTCTTC
CTGAACAACGTGACCTACAGCGACACCGGCATCTACAGCTGTCACTACCTGCTGACATGGAAAACCAGCA
TCAGAATGCCTAGCCACAACACCGTGGAACTGATGGTGGTGGACAAGCCTCCTAAGCCTTCTCTGAGCGC
CTGGCCTAGCACAGTGTTCAAGCTGGGCAAAGCCATCACTCTGCAGTGTAGAGTGTCTCACCCCGTGCTG
GAATTCAGCCTGGAATGGGAAGAGAGGGAAACCTTCCAGAAATTCAGCGTGAACGGCGACTTCATCATCA
GCAACGTGGACGGCAAAGGCACCGGCACCTACTCATGCTCCTACAGAGTGGAAACACACCCCAACATCTG
GTCCCACAGAAGCGAGCCTCTGAAGCTGATGGGACCTGCCGGCTACCTGACCTGGAACTATGTGCTGAAT
